Addgene plasmid #205163: pcDNA-tdMCP-msfGFP(V206K)-GBI
Purpose: express tdMCP-msfGFP(V206K)-GBI
Depositing lab: Weirui Ma. Publication: Enhanced single RNA imaging reveals dynamic gene expression in live animals. Hu Y, Xu J, Gao E, Fan X, Wei J, Ye B, Xu S, Ma W. Elife. 2023 Mar 3;12:e82178. doi: 10.7554/eLife.82178. PubMed 36867026.
Backbone
  Vector backbone: pcDNA
  Total vector size (bp): 7043
  Vector type: Mammalian Expression, Bacterial Expression
  Selectable markers: Neomycin (select with G418)
Growth in bacteria
  Bacterial resistance: Ampicillin and Kanamycin, 100 & 50 μg/mL
  Growth temperature: 30°C
  Growth strain: NEB Stable
  Copy number: Unknown
Gene/Insert
  Gene/Insert name: tdMCP-msfGFP(V206K)-GBI
  Species: Synthetic
  Insert size (bp): 1674
  Promoter: CMV
  Cloning method: Gibson Cloning
  Sequencing primers: 5′ CGCAAATGGGCGGTAGGCGTG; 3′ TAGAAGGCACAGTCGAGG
Resource information
  A portion of this plasmid was derived from a plasmid made by: tdMCP is amplified from Addene plasmid #64541 and the msfGFP(V206K)-GB1 fragment was amplified from plasmid "pcDNA-puro-kozak-scFv-GCN4-HAtag-msfGFP(V206K)-GBI "
Terms and licenses: Academic/Nonprofit Terms; Industry Terms: Not Available to Industry
How to cite: pcDNA-tdMCP-msfGFP(V206K)-GBI was a gift from Weirui Ma (Addgene plasmid # 205163 ; http://n2t.net/addgene:205163 ; RRID:Addgene_205163)
