[The description below was written by a language model from this plasmid's Addgene catalogue record and pLannotate feature annotations shown in this document.]
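Description:
pcDNA-tdMCP-msfGFP(V206K)-GBI is a roughly 7 kb pcDNA-based mammalian expression plasmid that produces a synthetic fluorescent RNA-binding fusion protein. It is maintained in E. coli through a high-copy ColE1/pUC-type origin and an ampicillin resistance gene (β-lactamase with its own promoter). The record also lists kanamycin for bacterial selection, consistent with the neo/nptII gene on the backbone. In mammalian cells that same gene, driven by the SV40 early promoter and closed by an SV40 polyadenylation signal, allows G418 selection of stable transfectants. An f1 origin and remnants of lac regulatory sequence are ordinary backbone carry-overs. The small fragments annotated as HIV-1 LTR and ble are probably incidental matches rather than functional parts.

The 1.7 kb payload is transcribed from the CMV immediate-early enhancer/promoter and terminated by the bovine growth hormone polyadenylation signal. A T7 promoter lies just upstream of the coding region. The open reading frame starts with tdMCP, a tandem dimer of the bacteriophage MS2 coat protein, which shows up in the annotation as successive MS2 coat protein segments. This module binds the MS2 stem-loop hairpins that are engineered into a target transcript. It is fused to a monomeric superfolder GFP carrying the V206K substitution, a change generally used to suppress GFP dimerization. The fusion ends with the GB1 domain of streptococcal protein G, which acts as a solubility-enhancing partner.

Co-expressing the fusion with an MS2-tagged RNA decorates each transcript with multiple green fluorescent proteins. This fits the associated publication on enhanced single-RNA imaging of gene expression in living cells and animals.
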