Features (pLannotate 1.2.2; 24 found; start..end, strand, type, name):
     28..80      -  misc_feature   bom (fragment): basis of mobility region from pBR322
    235..614     +  enhancer       CMV enhancer: human cytomegalovirus immediate early enhancer
    615..818     +  promoter       CMV promoter: human cytomegalovirus (CMV) immediate early promoter
    814..847     +  LTR            5' LTR (truncated) (fragment): truncated 5' long terminal repeat (LTR) from HIV-1
    863..881     +  promoter       T7 promoter: promoter for bacteriophage T7 RNA polymerase
    941..1139    +  CDS            MS2 (fragment): bacteriophage MS2 coat protein binds to a specific stem-loop structure in the viral RNA (Peabody, 1993)
   1145..1288    +  CDS            MS2 (fragment): bacteriophage MS2 coat protein binds to a specific stem-loop structure in the viral RNA (Peabody, 1993)
   1292..1642    +  CDS            CAPSD_BPMS2 (fragment): Experimental evidence at protein level: Swiss-Prot protein existence level 1. Acts as a translational repressor of viral replicase synthesis late in infection. This latter function is the result of capsid protein interaction with an RNA hairpin which contains the replicase ribosome-binding site. From Escherichia phage MS2 (Bacteriophage MS2).
   1715..2425    +  CDS            Superfolder GFP: Superfolder GFP is a basic (constitutively fluorescent) green fluorescent protein published in 2005, derived from Aequorea victoria. It is reported to be a very rapidly-maturing weak dimer.
   2447..2608    +  CDS            GB1: B1 domain of Streptococcal protein G effective as a solubilizing fusion partner (Cheng and Patel, 2004)
   2643..2867    +  polyA_signal   bGH poly(A) signal: bovine growth hormone polyadenylation signal
   2871..2892    +  promoter       SV40 promoter (fragment): SV40 enhancer and early promoter
   2913..3341    +  rep_origin     f1 ori (sequence partly withheld): f1 bacteriophage origin of replication; arrow indicates direction of (+) strand synthesis
   3355..3684    +  promoter       SV40 promoter: SV40 enhancer and early promoter
   3751..4542    +  CDS            neo: KKA2_KLEPN - Also known as kan, nptII. Experimental evidence at protein level: Swiss-Prot protein existence level 1. Resistance to kanamycin, neomycin, paromomycin, ribostamycin, butirosin and gentamicin B. From Klebsiella pneumoniae.
   4566..4724    +  CDS            ble (fragment): BLE_KLEPN - Experimental evidence at protein level: Swiss-Prot protein existence level 1. Binding protein with a strong affinity to the bleomycin family of antibiotics. Binds to CL990; an antimitotic-antibiotic compound. From Klebsiella pneumoniae.
   4719..4840    +  polyA_signal   SV40 poly(A) signal: SV40 polyadenylation signal
   4913..4929    -  protein_bind   lac operator: The lac repressor binds to the lac operator to inhibit transcription in E. coli. This inhibition can be relieved by adding lactose or isopropyl-β-D-thiogalactopyranoside (IPTG). lac repressor encoded by lacI
   4937..4967    -  promoter       lac promoter: promoter for the E. coli lac operon
   4982..5003    -  protein_bind   CAP binding site: CAP binding activates transcription in the presence of cAMP. E. coli catabolite activator protein
   5016..5108    -  CDS            lacI (fragment): lac repressor; lacI; The lac repressor binds to the lac operator to inhibit transcription in E. coli. This inhibition can be relieved by adding lactose or isopropyl-β-D-thiogalactopyranoside (IPTG).
   5291..5879    -  rep_origin     ori: high-copy-number ColE1/pMB1/pBR322/pUC origin of replication
   6050..6910    -  CDS            AmpR: β-lactamase; bla; confers resistance to ampicillin, carbenicillin, and related antibiotics
   6911..7015    -  promoter       AmpR promoter: bla
>Addgene plasmid #205163 | pcDNA-tdMCP-msfGFP(V206K)-GBI | addgene full sequence | sequence record 410734 | Addgene NGS Result
GACGGATCGGGAGATCTCCCGATCCCCTATGGTGCACTCTCAGTACAATCTGCTCTGATGCCGCATAGTT
AAGCCAGTATCTGCTCCCTGCTTGTGTGTTGGAGGTCGCTGAGTAGTGCGCGAGCAAAATTTAAGCTACA
ACAAGGCAAGGCTTGACCGACAATTGCATGAAGAATCTGCTTAGGGTTAGGCGTTTTGCGCTGCTTCGCG
ATGTACGGGCCAGATATACGCGTTGACATTGATTATTGACTAGTTATTAATAGTAATCAATTACGGGGTC
ATTAGTTCATAGCCCATATATGGAGTTCCGCGTTACATAACTTACGGTAAATGGCCCGCCTGGCTGACCG
CCCAACGACCCCCGCCCATTGACGTCAATAATGACGTATGTTCCCATAGTAACGCCAATAGGGACTTTCC
ATTGACGTCAATGGGTGGAGTATTTACGGTAAACTGCCCACTTGGCAGTACATCAAGTGTATCATATGCC
AAGTACGCCCCCTATTGACGTCAATGACGGTAAATGGCCCGCCTGGCATTATGCCCAGTACATGACCTTA
TGGGACTTTCCTACTTGGCAGTACATCTACGTATTAGTCATCGCTATTACCATGGTGATGCGGTTTTGGC
AGTACATCAATGGGCGTGGATAGCGGTTTGACTCACGGGGATTTCCAAGTCTCCACCCCATTGACGTCAA
TGGGAGTTTGTTTTGGCACCAAAATCAACGGGACTTTCCAAAATGTCGTAACAACTCCGCCCCATTGACG
CAAATGGGCGGTAGGCGTGTACGGTGGGAGGTCTATATAAGCAGAGCTCTCTGGCTAACTAGAGAACCCA
CTGCTTACTGGCTTATCGAAATTAATACGACTCACTATAGGGAGACCCAAGCTGGCTAGCGTTTAAACTT
AAGGCTTGGTACCTGCTAGCCGTTAAAATGGCTTCTAACTTTACTCAGTTCGTTCTCGTCGACAATGGCG
GAACTGGCGACGTGACTGTCGCCCCAAGCAACTTCGCTAACGGGATCGCTGAATGGATCAGCTCTAACTC
GCGTTCACAGGCTTACAAAGTAACCTGTAGCGTTCGTCAGAGCTCTGCGCAGAATCGCAAATACACCATC
AAAGTCGAGGTGCCTAAAGGCGCCTGGCGTTCGTACTTAAATATGGAACTAACCATTCCAATTTTCGCCA
CGAATTCCGACTGCGAGCTTATTGTTAAGGCAATGCAAGGTCTCCTAAAAGATGGAAACCCGATTCCCTC
AGCAATCGCAGCAAACTCCGGCATCTACGCCATGGCTTCTAACTTTACTCAGTTCGTTCTCGTCGACAAT
GGCGGAACTGGCGACGTGACTGTCGCCCCAAGCAACTTCGCTAACGGGATCGCTGAATGGATCAGCTCTA
ACTCGCGTTCACAGGCTTACAAAGTAACCTGTAGCGTTCGTCAGAGCTCTGCGCAGAATCGCAAATACAC
CATCAAAGTCGAGGTGCCTAAAGGCGCCTGGCGTTCGTACTTAAATATGGAACTAACCATTCCAATTTTC
GCCACGAATTCCGACTGCGAGCTTATTGTTAAGGCAATGCAAGGTCTCCTAAAAGATGGAAACCCGATTC
CCTCAGCAATCGCAGCAAACTCCGGCATCTACGCGGATTCTAGAATGGTGATGTACAGTTCAGGAGGCGG
CGGAAGCTTGGATCCAGGTGGAGGTGGAAGCGGTAGCAAAGGAGAAGAACTTTTCACTGGAGTTGTCCCA
ATTCTTGTTGAATTAGATGGTGATGTTAATGGGCACAAATTTTCTGTCCGTGGAGAGGGTGAAGGTGATG
CTACAAACGGAAAACTCACCCTTAAATTTATTTGCACTACTGGAAAACTACCTGTTCCGTGGCCAACACT
TGTCACTACTCTGACCTATGGTGTTCAATGCTTTTCCCGTTATCCGGATCACATGAAACGGCATGACTTT
TTCAAGAGTGCCATGCCCGAAGGTTATGTACAGGAACGCACTATATCTTTCAAAGATGACGGGACCTACA
AGACGCGTGCTGAAGTCAAGTTTGAAGGTGATACCCTTGTTAATCGTATCGAGTTAAAGGGTATTGATTT
TAAAGAAGATGGAAACATTCTTGGACACAAACTCGAGTACAACTTTAACTCACACAATGTATACATCACG
GCAGACAAACAAAAGAATGGAATCAAAGCTAACTTCAAAATTCGCCACAACGTTGAAGATGGTTCCGTTC
AACTAGCAGACCATTATCAACAAAATACTCCAATTGGCGATGGCCCTGTCCTTTTACCAGACAACCATTA
CCTGTCGACACAATCTAAGCTTTCGAAAGATCCCAACGAAAAGCGTGACCACATGGTCCTTCTTGAGTTT
GTAACTGCTGCTGGGATTACACATGGCATGGATGAGCTCTACAAAGGTGGAGGTCGGACCGAAGAGTACA
AGCTTATCCTGAACGGTAAAACCCTGAAAGGTGAAACCACCACCGAAGCTGTTGACGCTGCTACCGCGGA
AAAAGTTTTCAAACAGTACGCTAACGACAACGGTGTTGACGGTGAATGGACCTACGACGACGCTACCAAA
ACCTTCACGGTAACCGAATAAGGGCCCGTTTAAACCCGCTGATCAGCCTCGACTGTGCCTTCTAGTTGCC
AGCCATCTGTTGTTTGCCCCTCCCCCGTGCCTTCCTTGACCCTGGAAGGTGCCACTCCCACTGTCCTTTC
CTAATAAAATGAGGAAATTGCATCGCATTGTCTGAGTAGGTGTCATTCTATTCTGGGGGGTGGGGTGGGG
CAGGACAGCAAGGGGGAGGATTGGGAAGACAATAGCAGGCATGCTGGGGATGCGGTGGGCTCTATGGCTT
CTGAGGCGGAAAGAACCAGCTGGGGCTCTAGGGGGTATCCCC
[124 nt withheld, positions 2913-3036]
C
[91 nt withheld, positions 3038-3128]
A
[49 nt withheld, positions 3130-3178]
CCTTTGACGTTGGAGTCCACGTTCTTT
[37 nt withheld, positions 3206-3242]
ACCCTATCTCGGTCTATTCTTTTGATTTATAAGGGATTTTGCCGATTTCGGCCTATTGGTTAAAAAATGA
GCTGATTTAACAAAAATTTAACGCGAATTAATTCTGTGGAATGTGTGTCAGTTAGGGTGTGGAAAGTCCC
CAGGCTCCCCAGCAGGCAGAAGTATGCAAAGCATGCATCTCAATTAGTCAGCAACCAGGTGTGGAAAGTC
CCCAGGCTCCCCAGCAGGCAGAAGTATGCAAAGCATGCATCTCAATTAGTCAGCAACCATAGTCCCGCCC
CTAACTCCGCCCATCCCGCCCCTAACTCCGCCCAGTTCCGCCCATTCTCCGCCCCATGGCTGACTAATTT
TTTTTATTTATGCAGAGGCCGAGGCCGCCTCTGCCTCTGAGCTATTCCAGAAGTAGTGAGGAGGCTTTTT
TGGAGGCCTAGGCTTTTGCAAAAAGCTCCCGGGAGCTTGTATATCCATTTTCGGATCTGATCAAGAGACA
GGATGAGGATCGTTTCGCATGATTGAACAAGATGGATTGCACGCAGGTTCTCCGGCCGCTTGGGTGGAGA
GGCTATTCGGCTATGACTGGGCACAACAGACAATCGGCTGCTCTGATGCCGCCGTGTTCCGGCTGTCAGC
GCAGGGGCGCCCGGTTCTTTTTGTCAAGACCGACCTGTCCGGTGCCCTGAATGAACTGCAGGACGAGGCA
GCGCGGCTATCGTGGCTGGCCACGACGGGCGTTCCTTGCGCAGCTGTGCTCGACGTTGTCACTGAAGCGG
GAAGGGACTGGCTGCTATTGGGCGAAGTGCCGGGGCAGGATCTCCTGTCATCTCACCTTGCTCCTGCCGA
GAAAGTATCCATCATGGCTGATGCAATGCGGCGGCTGCATACGCTTGATCCGGCTACCTGCCCATTCGAC
CACCAAGCGAAACATCGCATCGAGCGAGCACGTACTCGGATGGAAGCCGGTCTTGTCGATCAGGATGATC
TGGACGAAGAGCATCAGGGGCTCGCGCCAGCCGAACTGTTCGCCAGGCTCAAGGCGCGCATGCCCGACGG
CGAGGATCTCGTCGTGACCCATGGCGATGCCTGCTTGCCGAATATCATGGTGGAAAATGGCCGCTTTTCT
GGATTCATCGACTGTGGCCGGCTGGGTGTGGCGGACCGCTATCAGGACATAGCGTTGGCTACCCGTGATA
TTGCTGAAGAGCTTGGCGGCGAATGGGCTGACCGCTTCCTCGTGCTTTACGGTATCGCCGCTCCCGATTC
GCAGCGCATCGCCTTCTATCGCCTTCTTGACGAGTTCTTCTGAGCGGGACTCTGGGGTTCGAAATGACCG
ACCAAGCGACGCCCAACCTGCCATCACGAGATTTCGATTCCACCGCCGCCTTCTATGAAAGGTTGGGCTT
CGGAATCGTTTTCCGGGACGCCGGCTGGATGATCCTCCAGCGCGGGGATCTCATGCTGGAGTTCTTCGCC
CACCCCAACTTGTTTATTGCAGCTTATAATGGTTACAAATAAAGCAATAGCATCACAAATTTCACAAATA
AAGCATTTTTTTCACTGCATTCTAGTTGTGGTTTGTCCAAACTCATCAATGTATCTTATCATGTCTGTAT
ACCGTCGACCTCTAGCTAGAGCTTGGCGTAATCATGGTCATAGCTGTTTCCTGTGTGAAATTGTTATCCG
CTCACAATTCCACACAACATACGAGCCGGAAGCATAAAGTGTAAAGCCTGGGGTGCCTAATGAGTGAGCT
AACTCACATTAATTGCGTTGCGCTCACTGCCCGCTTTCCAGTCGGGAAACCTGTCGTGCCAGCTGCATTA
ATGAATCGGCCAACGCGCGGGGAGAGGCGGTTTGCGTATTGGGCGCTCTTCCGCTTCCTCGCTCACTGAC
TCGCTGCGCTCGGTCGTTCGGCTGCGGCGAGCGGTATCAGCTCACTCAAAGGCGGTAATACGGTTATCCA
CAGAATCAGGGGATAACGCAGGAAAGAACATGTGAGCAAAAGGCCAGCAAAAGGCCAGGAACCGTAAAAA
GGCCGCGTTGCTGGCGTTTTTCCATAGGCTCCGCCCCCCTGACGAGCATCACAAAAATCGACGCTCAAGT
CAGAGGTGGCGAAACCCGACAGGACTATAAAGATACCAGGCGTTTCCCCCTGGAAGCTCCCTCGTGCGCT
CTCCTGTTCCGACCCTGCCGCTTACCGGATACCTGTCCGCCTTTCTCCCTTCGGGAAGCGTGGCGCTTTC
TCATAGCTCACGCTGTAGGTATCTCAGTTCGGTGTAGGTCGTTCGCTCCAAGCTGGGCTGTGTGCACGAA
CCCCCCGTTCAGCCCGACCGCTGCGCCTTATCCGGTAACTATCGTCTTGAGTCCAACCCGGTAAGACACG
ACTTATCGCCACTGGCAGCAGCCACTGGTAACAGGATTAGCAGAGCGAGGTATGTAGGCGGTGCTACAGA
GTTCTTGAAGTGGTGGCCTAACTACGGCTACACTAGAAGAACAGTATTTGGTATCTGCGCTCTGCTGAAG
CCAGTTACCTTCGGAAAAAGAGTTGGTAGCTCTTGATCCGGCAAACAAACCACCGCTGGTAGCGGTGGTT
TTTTTGTTTGCAAGCAGCAGATTACGCGCAGAAAAAAAGGATCTCAAGAAGATCCTTTGATCTTTTCTAC
GGGGTCTGACGCTCAGTGGAACGAAAACTCACGTTAAGGGATTTTGGTCATGAGATTATCAAAAAGGATC
TTCACCTAGATCCTTTTAAATTAAAAATGAAGTTTTAAATCAATCTAAAGTATATATGAGTAAACTTGGT
CTGACAGTTACCAATGCTTAATCAGTGAGGCACCTATCTCAGCGATCTGTCTATTTCGTTCATCCATAGT
TGCCTGACTCCCCGTCGTGTAGATAACTACGATACGGGAGGGCTTACCATCTGGCCCCAGTGCTGCAATG
ATACCGCGAGACCCACGCTCACCGGCTCCAGATTTATCAGCAATAAACCAGCCAGCCGGAAGGGCCGAGC
GCAGAAGTGGTCCTGCAACTTTATCCGCCTCCATCCAGTCTATTAATTGTTGCCGGGAAGCTAGAGTAAG
TAGTTCGCCAGTTAATAGTTTGCGCAACGTTGTTGCCATTGCTACAGGCATCGTGGTGTCACGCTCGTCG
TTTGGTATGGCTTCATTCAGCTCCGGTTCCCAACGATCAAGGCGAGTTACATGATCCCCCATGTTGTGCA
AAAAAGCGGTTAGCTCCTTCGGTCCTCCGATCGTTGTCAGAAGTAAGTTGGCCGCAGTGTTATCACTCAT
GGTTATGGCAGCACTGCATAATTCTCTTACTGTCATGCCATCCGTAAGATGCTTTTCTGTGACTGGTGAG
TACTCAACCAAGTCATTCTGAGAATAGTGTATGCGGCGACCGAGTTGCTCTTGCCCGGCGTCAATACGGG
ATAATACCGCGCCACATAGCAGAACTTTAAAAGTGCTCATCATTGGAAAACGTTCTTTGGGGCGAAAACT
CTCAAGGATCTTACCGCTGTTGAGATCCAGTTCGATGTAACCCACTCGTGCACCCAACTGATCTTCAGCA
TCTTTTACTTTCACCAGCGTTTCTGGGTGAGCAAAAACAGGAAGGCAAAATGCCGCAAAAAAGGGAATAA
GGGCGACACGGAAATGTTGAATACTCATACTCTTCCTTTTTCAATATTATTGAAGCATTTATCAGGGTTA
TTGTCTCATGAGCGGATACATATTTGAATGTATTTAGAAAAATAAACAAATAGGGGTTCCGCGCACATTT
CCCCGAAAAGTGCCACCTGACGTC
